>Addgene plasmid #121492 | pCMV-HA-PD-L1 | addgene full sequence | sequence record 236091 | Addgene NGS Result
GCATGCCTGCAGGTCGTTACATAACTTACGGTAAATGGCCCGCCTGGCTGACCGCCCAACGACCCCCGCC
CATTGACGTCAATAATGACGTATGTTCCCATAGTAACGCCAATAGGGACTTTCCATTGACGTCAATGGGT
GGAGTATTTACGGTAAACTGCCCACTTGGCAGTACATCAAGTGTATCATATGCCAAGTACGCCCCCTATT
GACGTCAATGACGGTAAATGGCCCGCCTGGCATTATGCCCAGTACATGACCTTATGGGACTTTCCTACTT
GGCAGTACATCTACGTATTAGTCATCGCTATTACCATGGTGATGCGGTTTTGGCAGTACATCAATGGGCG
TGGATAGCGGTTTGACTCACGGGGATTTCCAAGTCTCCACCCCATTGACGTCAATGGGAGTTTGTTTTGG
CACCAAAATCAACGGGACTTTCCAAAATGTCGTAACAACTCCGCCCCATTGACGCAAATGGGCGGTAGGC
GTGTACGGTGGGAGGTCTATATAAGCAGAGCTCGTTTAGTGAACCGTCAGATCGCCTGGAGACGCCATCC
ACGCTGTTTTGACCTCCATAGAAGACACCGGGACCGATCCAGCCTCCGGACTCTAGAGGATCCGGTACTA
GAGGAACTGAAAAACCAGAAAGTTAACTGGTAAGTTTAGTCTTTTTGTCTTTTATTTCAGGTCCCGGATC
CGGTGGTGGTGCAAATCAAAGAACTGCTCCTCAGTGGATGTTGCCTTTACTTCTAGGCCTGTACGGAAGT
GTTACTTCTGCTCTAAAAGCTGCGGAATTGTACCCGCGGGCCCACCATGTACCCATACGATGTTCCAGAT
TACGCTCTTATGGCCATGGAGGCCCGAATTCGGTCGACCATGAGGATATTTGCTGTCTTTATATTCATGA
CCTACTGGCATTTGCTGAACGCATTTACTGTCACGGTTCCCAAGGACCTATATGTGGTAGAGTATGGTAG
CAATATGACAATTGAATGCAAATTCCCAGTAGAAAAACAATTAGACCTGGCTGCACTAATTGTCTATTGG
GAAATGGAGGATAAGAACATTATTCAATTTGTGCATGGAGAGGAAGACCTGAAGGTTCAGCATAGTAGCT
ACAGACAGAGGGCCCGGCTGTTGAAGGACCAGCTCTCCCTGGGAAATGCTGCACTTCAGATCACAGATGT
GAAATTGCAGGATGCAGGGGTGTACCGCTGCATGATCAGCTATGGTGGTGCCGACTACAAGCGAATTACT
GTGAAAGTCAATGCCCCATACAACAAAATCAACCAAAGAATTTTGGTTGTGGATCCAGTCACCTCTGAAC
ATGAACTGACATGTCAGGCTGAGGGCTACCCCAAGGCCGAAGTCATCTGGACAAGCAGTGACCATCAAGT
CCTGAGTGGTAAGACCACCACCACCAATTCCAAGAGAGAGGAGAAGCTTTTCAATGTGACCAGCACACTG
AGAATCAACACAACAACTAATGAGATTTTCTACTGCACTTTTAGGAGATTAGATCCTGAGGAAAACCATA
CAGCTGAATTGGTCATCCCAGAACTACCTCTGGCACATCCTCCAAATGAAAGGACTCACTTGGTAATTCT
GGGAGCCATCTTATTATGCCTTGGTGTAGCACTGACATTCATCTTCCGTTTAAGAAAAGGGAGAATGATG
GATGTGAAAAAATGTGGCATCCAAGATACAAACTCAAAGAAGCAAAGTGATACACATTTGGAGGAGACGT
AAGCGGCCGCGGGGATCCAGACATGATAAGATACATTGATGAGTTTGGACAAACCACAACTAGAATGCAG
TGAAAAAAATGCTTTATTTGTGAAATTTGTGATGCTATTGCTTTATTTGTAACCATTATAAGCTGCAATA
AACAAGTTAACAACAACAATTGCATTCATTTTATGTTTCAGGTTCAGGGGGAGGTGTGGGAGGTTTTTTC
GGATCCTCTAGAGTCGATCTGCAGGCATGCTAGCTTGGCGTAATCATGGTCATAGCTGTTTCCTGTGTGA
AATTGTTATCCGCTCACAATTCCACACAACATACGAGCCGGAAGCATAAAGTGTAAAGCCTGGGGTGCCT
AATGAGTGAGCTAACTCACATTAATTGCGTTGCGCTCACTGCCCGCTTTCCAGTCGGGAAACCTGTCGTG
CCAGCTGCATTAATGAATCGGCCAACGCGCGGGGAGAGGCGGTTTGCGTATTGGGCGCTCTTCCGCTTCC
TCGCTCACTGACTCGCTGCGCTCGGTCGTTCGGCTGCGGCGAGCGGTATCAGCTCACTCAAAGGCGGTAA
TACGGTTATCCACAGAATCAGGGGATAACGCAGGAAAGAACATGTGAGCAAAAGGCCAGCAAAAGGCCAG
GAACCGTAAAAAGGCCGCGTTGCTGGCGTTTTTCCATAGGCTCCGCCCCCCTGACGAGCATCACAAAAAT
CGACGCTCAAGTCAGAGGTGGCGAAACCCGACAGGACTATAAAGATACCAGGCGTTTCCCCCTGGAAGCT
CCCTCGTGCGCTCTCCTGTTCCGACCCTGCCGCTTACCGGATACCTGTCCGCCTTTCTCCCTTCGGGAAG
CGTGGCGCTTTCTCATAGCTCACGCTGTAGGTATCTCAGTTCGGTGTAGGTCGTTCGCTCCAAGCTGGGC
TGTGTGCACGAACCCCCCGTTCAGCCCGACCGCTGCGCCTTATCCGGTAACTATCGTCTTGAGTCCAACC
CGGTAAGACACGACTTATCGCCACTGGCAGCAGCCACTGGTAACAGGATTAGCAGAGCGAGGTATGTAGG
CGGTGCTACAGAGTTCTTGAAGTGGTGGCCTAACTACGGCTACACTAGAAGAACAGTATTTGGTATCTGC
GCTCTGCTGAAGCCAGTTACCTTCGGAAAAAGAGTTGGTAGCTCTTGATCCGGCAAACAAACCACCGCTG
GTAGCGGTGGTTTTTTTGTTTGCAAGCAGCAGATTACGCGCAGAAAAAAAGGATCTCAAGAAGATCCTTT
GATCTTTTCTACGGGGTCTGACGCTCAGTGGAACGAAAACTCACGTTAAGGGATTTTGGTCATGAGATTA
TCAAAAAGGATCTTCACCTAGATCCTTTTAAATTAAAAATGAAGTTTTAAATCAATCTAAAGTATATATG
AGTAAACTTGGTCTGACAGTTACCAATGCTTAATCAGTGAGGCACCTATCTCAGCGATCTGTCTATTTCG
TTCATCCATAGTTGCCTGACTCCCCGTCGTGTAGATAACTACGATACGGGAGGGCTTACCATCTGGCCCC
AGTGCTGCAATGATACCGCGAGACCCACGCTCACCGGCTCCAGATTTATCAGCAATAAACCAGCCAGCCG
GAAGGGCCGAGCGCAGAAGTGGTCCTGCAACTTTATCCGCCTCCATCCAGTCTATTAATTGTTGCCGGGA
AGCTAGAGTAAGTAGTTCGCCAGTTAATAGTTTGCGCAACGTTGTTGCCATTGCTACAGGCATCGTGGTG
TCACGCTCGTCGTTTGGTATGGCTTCATTCAGCTCCGGTTCCCAACGATCAAGGCGAGTTACATGATCCC
CCATGTTGTGCAAAAAAGCGGTTAGCTCCTTCGGTCCTCCGATCGTTGTCAGAAGTAAGTTGGCCGCAGT
GTTATCACTCATGGTTATGGCAGCACTGCATAATTCTCTTACTGTCATGCCATCCGTAAGATGCTTTTCT
GTGACTGGTGAGTACTCAACCAAGTCATTCTGAGAATAGTGTATGCGGCGACCGAGTTGCTCTTGCCCGG
CGTCAATACGGGATAATACCGCGCCACATAGCAGAACTTTAAAAGTGCTCATCATTGGAAAACGTTCTTC
GGGGCGAAAACTCTCAAGGATCTTACCGCTGTTGAGATCCAGTTCGATGTAACCCACTCGTGCACCCAAC
TGATCTTCAGCATCTTTTACTTTCACCAGCGTTTCTGGGTGAGCAAAAACAGGAAGGCAAAATGCCGCAA
AAAAGGGAATAAGGGCGACACGGAAATGTTGAATACTCATACTCTTCCTTTTTCAATATTATTGAAGCAT
TTATCAGGGTTATTGTCTCATGAGCGGATACATATTTGAATGTATTTAGAAAAATAAACAAATAGGGGTT
CCGCGCACATTTCCCCGAAAAGTGCCACCTGACGTCTAAGAAACCATTATTATCATGACATTAACCTATA
AAAATAGGCGTATCACGAGGCCCTTTCGTCTCGCGCGTTTCGGTGATGACGGTGAAAACCTCTGACACAT
GCAGCTCCCGGAGACGGTCACAGCTTGTCTGTAAGCGGATGCCGGGAGCAGACAAGCCCGTCAGGGCGCG
TCAGCGGGTGTTGGCGGGTGTCGGGGCTGGCTTAACTATGCGGCATCAGAGCAGATTGTACTGAGAGTGC
ACCATATGCGGTGTGAAATACCGCACAGATGCGTAAGGAGAAAATACCGCATCAGGCGCCATTCGCCATT
CAGGCTGCGCAACTGTTGGGAAGGGCGATCGGTGCGGGCCTCTTCGCTATTACGCCAGCTGGCGAAAGGG
GGATGTGCTGCAAGGCGATTAAGTTGGGTAACGCCAGGGTTTTCCCAGTCACGACGTTGTAAAACGACGG
CCAGTGAGTTCGAGCTT
Features (pLannotate 1.2.2; 17 found; start..end, strand, type, name):
     15..318     +  enhancer       CMV enhancer: human cytomegalovirus immediate early enhancer
    319..522     +  promoter       CMV promoter: human cytomegalovirus (CMV) immediate early promoter
    660..756     +  intron         SV40 intron: modified SV40 intron with splice donor and acceptor sites
    820..846     +  CDS            3xHA (fragment): three tandem HA epitope tags
    880..1749    +  CDS            CD274: PD1L1_HUMAN - Also known as B7H1, PDCD1L1, PDCD1LG1, PDL1. Experimental evidence at protein level: Swiss-Prot protein existence level 1. The PDCD1-mediated inhibitory pathway is exploited by tumors to attenuate anti-tumor immunity and escape destruction by the immune system, thereby facilitating tumor survival (PubMed:28813417, PubMed:28813410). The interaction with PDCD1/PD-1 inhibits cytotoxic T lymphocytes (CTLs) effector function (By similarity). The blockage of the PDCD1-mediated pathway results in the reversal of the exhausted T- cell phenotype and the normalization of the anti-tumor res
   1764..1898    -  polyA_signal   SV40 poly(A) signal: SV40 polyadenylation signal
   2033..2049    -  protein_bind   lac operator: The lac repressor binds to the lac operator to inhibit transcription in E. coli. This inhibition can be relieved by adding lactose or isopropyl-β-D-thiogalactopyranoside (IPTG). lac repressor encoded by lacI
   2057..2087    -  promoter       lac promoter: promoter for the E. coli lac operon
   2102..2123    -  protein_bind   CAP binding site: CAP binding activates transcription in the presence of cAMP. E. coli catabolite activator protein
   2136..2228    -  CDS            lacI (fragment): lac repressor; lacI; The lac repressor binds to the lac operator to inhibit transcription in E. coli. This inhibition can be relieved by adding lactose or isopropyl-β-D-thiogalactopyranoside (IPTG).
   2411..2999    -  rep_origin     ori: high-copy-number ColE1/pMB1/pBR322/pUC origin of replication
   3170..4030    -  CDS            AmpR: β-lactamase; bla; confers resistance to ampicillin, carbenicillin, and related antibiotics
   4031..4135    -  promoter       AmpR promoter: bla
   4230..4265    +  CDS            rop (fragment): Rop protein, which maintains plasmids at low copy number; rop
   4367..4466    +  misc_feature   bom (fragment): basis of mobility region from pBR322
   4472..4627    -  CDS            lacZα (fragment): LacZα fragment of β-galactosidase; lacZ fragment
   4633..16      -  misc_feature   MCS (fragment) (across the origin): pUC18/19 multiple cloning site
