[The description below was written by a language model from this plasmid's Addgene catalogue record and pLannotate feature annotations shown in this document.]
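Description:
pCMV-HA-PD-L1 is a 4.6 kb mammalian expression plasmid built on a pCMV backbone for expression of wild-type human PD-L1 (CD274, also known as B7H1) in mammalian cells. It is propagated in E. coli as a high-copy plasmid through a ColE1/pUC-type origin and is selected with ampicillin via the β-lactamase gene and its native promoter. No mammalian selection marker appears in the feature table, so the plasmid seems suited to transient transfection unless paired with another marker. The backbone also carries leftover cloning-vector fragments (lac promoter and operator, CAP site, and partial lacI, lacZα, rop, bom and pUC polylinker sequences), which are remnants with no role in expression of the insert.

The expression cassette consists of the human cytomegalovirus immediate early enhancer and promoter, followed by a modified SV40 intron with splice donor and acceptor sites, which generally improves mRNA processing and expression. Downstream lies an HA epitope, then the CD274 coding sequence. The annotation tool labels the epitope as a fragment of a 3xHA tag, but its short length is consistent with a single HA copy, matching the N-terminal HA tag listed in the catalogue. An SV40 polyadenylation signal follows the cassette, although the table annotates it on the opposite strand. The cloning sites used are not recorded.

PD-L1 is the ligand of the PD-1 receptor, and their interaction suppresses cytotoxic T-cell function, a pathway exploited by tumours to evade immunity. The HA tag allows detection or immunoprecipitation of the exogenous protein. The associated publication concerns glycosylation and stabilisation of PD-L1, so this wild-type construct likely served as the reference form in that work.
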