Addgene plasmid #121492: pCMV-HA-PD-L1
Purpose: Expression of human PD-L1 WT in mammalian cells
Depositing lab: Mien-Chie Hung. Depositing organization: University of Texas MD Anderson Cancer Center. Publication: Glycosylation and stabilization of programmed death ligand-1 suppresses T-cell activity. Li CW, Lim SO, Xia W, Lee HH, Chan LC, Kuo CW, Khoo KH, Chang SS, Cha JH, Kim T, Hsu JL, Wu Y, Hsu JM, Yamaguchi H, Ding Q, Wang Y, Yao J, Lee CC, Wu HJ, Sahin AA, Allison JP, Yu D, Hortobagyi GN, Hung MC. Nat Commun. 2016 Aug 30;7:12632. doi: 10.1038/ncomms12632. PubMed 27572267.
Backbone
  Vector backbone: pCMV
  Vector type: Mammalian Expression
Growth in bacteria
  Bacterial resistance: Ampicillin, 100 μg/mL
  Growth temperature: 37°C
  Growth strain: DH5alpha
  Copy number: High Copy
Gene/Insert
  Gene/Insert name: PD-L1 (alt name: B7H1)
  Species: H. sapiens (human)
  Entrez Gene: CD274 (a.k.a. ADMIO5, B7-H, B7H1, PD-L1, PDCD1L1, PDCD1LG1, PDL1, hPD-L1)
  Promoter: CMV
  Tag / fusion protein: HA (N terminal on insert)
  Cloning method: Restriction Enzyme; 5′ cloning site NA (unknown if destroyed); 3′ cloning site NA (unknown if destroyed)
  Sequencing primers: 5′ CMV-5'
Terms and licenses: Academic/Nonprofit Terms; Industry Terms: Not Available to Industry
How to cite: pCMV-HA-PD-L1 was a gift from Mien-Chie Hung (Addgene plasmid # 121492 ; http://n2t.net/addgene:121492 ; RRID:Addgene_121492)
